>Addgene plasmid #16124 | pOX-twk29 | addgene partial sequence | sequence record 22831 | T3 5'-GCAATTAACCCTCACTAAAGG-3'
GCAGAAGCTCAGAATAAACGCTCAACTTTGGCAGAGCTAGCGTCGACGGTATCGATAAGCTTGATATCGA
ATTCGGCACGAGGTTTTGCTCCTTTGCACCCTAAATATTATGGGCCGACGGTAGAATACCACGAACATCG
AATCATGAGATTGGACGAAGACGATGATGATTTAAAGAAATGTAATGGTGTAAATGAAGAAGATATATTG
AAAGCTTTTTTAGAAGAAGACTTTAATTCTCAACATTATGATTCCATATGGGAGTGCCTTCAACACAATC
GAAGAGCAATAGCCGTCAATGGATTCATTATAGTCTTTCTGATAATTTACACAACAATTGGAGGATTCAT
ATTTTTAAATTTTGAGTTTGAATACCAGCAATATATGAAACAAAATGCGACACTGGAAAAACGATTGTGT
ATTGAATCCTTGTTAAATCGGGACAATCGATTACGTCTTACACGGGCTTCTGATGTTGCTGCTGCAATTG
CAGAGAGGTGTCTGACAGAAAATGTCAAAGACGATCGTATGCAATGGTCATTCAAATCTGCAGCTCTCTA
CTCTCTTGGAATTTTGACAACTTTGGGGTATGGAAAAATAGAGCCTCAAACAATCAATGGACGTATTTCA
ACAGTGATCTACGGATTTTTTGGAATCCCTCTAACTGTCATTCTCTTGACAAATTTTGGAAGATATTTAG
AGGCAATGGCAACAAGGTTTAGAAGACTTATTTCATGTAGA
