[The description below was written by a language model from this plasmid's Addgene catalogue record.]
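Description:
pOX-twk29 is a Xenopus oocyte expression plasmid built on the pOX backbone (about 3.2 kb without insert) and carrying a roughly 1.45 kb cDNA from the nematode C. elegans that encodes a tandem pore domain potassium channel, twk-29 (also listed as F46A9.3a). The insert was placed by restriction cloning between a 5′ site recorded as "Kpen1" (presumably KpnI) and a 3′ NotI site, both of which remain intact, so the coding fragment can be excised or moved to another vector. The plasmid is propagated in E. coli under ampicillin selection. Its copy number is listed as unknown, and the record does not name the origin of replication.

No feature table accompanies the entry, so the promoter and any untranslated regions flanking the insert are not explicitly stated. The listed sequencing primers, T3 on the 5′ side and T7 on the 3′ side, indicate that these phage promoter sequences flank the cloning site. In oocyte expression vectors, such promoters typically serve as templates for in vitro transcription of capped RNA that is then injected into oocytes, though the record does not say which one drives the sense transcript here. No epitope tags, fusions or reporters are recorded.

The vector type suggests heterologous expression of this two-pore-domain K+ channel in Xenopus oocytes, a system commonly used for electrophysiological characterisation of ion channels. The associated publication concerns how the diversity of potassium channel genes shapes the excitability of individual neurons, placing this clone among C. elegans K+ channel family members studied in that work.
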