Addgene plasmid #16124: pOX-twk29
Depositing lab: Larry Salkoff. Depositing organization: Washington University in Saint Louis. Publication: Evolution tunes the excitability of individual neurons. Salkoff L, Butler A, Fawcett G, Kunkel M, McArdle C, Paz-y-Mino G, Nonet M, Walton N, Wang ZW, Yuan A, Wei A. Neuroscience. 2001 . 103(4):853-9. 10.1016/S0306-4522(01)00079-3 PubMed 11301195.
Backbone
  Vector backbone: pOX
  Backbone size w/o insert (bp): 3200
  Vector type: Xenopus Oocyte expression
Growth in bacteria
  Bacterial resistance: Ampicillin, 100 μg/mL
  Growth temperature: 37°C
  Growth strain: DH5alpha
  Copy number: Unknown
Gene/Insert
  Gene/Insert name: Tandem pore domain K+ channel (alt name: F46A9.3a)
  Species: C. elegans (nematode)
  Insert size (bp): 1450
  GenBank ID: NM_060110
  Cloning method: Restriction Enzyme; 5′ cloning site Kpen1 (not destroyed); 3′ cloning site Not1 (not destroyed)
  Sequencing primers: 5′ T3; 3′ T7
Terms and licenses: Academic/Nonprofit Terms; Industry Terms: Not Available to Industry
How to cite: pOX-twk29 was a gift from Larry Salkoff (Addgene plasmid # 16124 ; http://n2t.net/addgene:16124 ; RRID:Addgene_16124)
